>Addgene plasmid #247292 | LvPolyubiquitin-GRX1-roGFP2-minos-lox-ITR | addgene full sequence | sequence record 491315 | Addgene NGS Result
TTGAGATCCTTTTTTTCTGCGCGTAATCTGCTGCTTGCAAACAAAAAAACCACCGCTACCAGCGGTGGTT
TGTTTGCCGGATCAAGAGCTACCAACTCTTTTTCCGAAGGTAACTGGCTTCAGCAGAGCGCAGATACCAA
ATACTGTTCTTCTAGTGTAGCCGTAGTTAGGCCACCACTTCAAGAACTCTGTAGCACCGCCTACATACCT
CGCTCTGCTAATCCTGTTACCAGTGGCTGCTGCCAGTGGCGATAAGTCGTGTCTTACCGGGTTGGACTCA
AGACGATAGTTACCGGATAAGGCGCAGCGGTCGGGCTGAACGGGGGGTTCGTGCACACAGCCCAGCTTGG
AGCGAACGACCTACACCGAACTGAGATACCTACAGCGTGAGCTATGAGAAAGCGCCACGCTTCCCGAAGG
GAGAAAGGCGGACAGGTATCCGGTAAGCGGCAGGGTCGGAACAGGAGAGCGCACGAGGGAGCTTCCAGGG
GGAAACGCCTGGTATCTTTATAGTCCTGTCGGGTTTCGCCACCTCTGACTTGAGCGTCGATTTTTGTGAT
GCTCGTCAGGGGGGCGGAGCCTATGGAAAAACGCCAGCAACGCGGCCTTTTTACGGTTCCTGGCCTTTTG
CTGGCCTTTTGCTCACATGTTCTTTCCAGCGACATATGCCATACGCCGAACTGAACTCCACCTAATGTCT
TGGAGATTGTCGGATAGCGCGGAATAGGATTGTGCCCTCTGAGCGGATAACAATTTCACACAGGAAACAG
CTATGACCATGACACATGCATCCACCATCGCAGACTTATCATCACTGAGCCTCCACCTAGCCTCATTCTC
TATGCTAGCTTAAGATATTTTTCGTTTTCTACGAGCCCCAACCACTATTAATTCGAACAGCATGTTTTTT
TTGCAGTGCGCAATGTTTAACACACTATATTATCAATACTACTAAAGATAACACATACCAATGCATTTCG
TCTCAAAGAGAATTTTATTCTCTTCACGACGAAAAAAAAAGTTTTGCTCTATTTCCAACAACAACAAAAA
TATGAGTAATTTATTCAAACGGTTTGCTTAAGAGATAAGAAAAAAGTGACCACTATTAATTCGAACGCGG
CGTAAGCTACCTTAATCTCAAGAAGAGCAAAACAAAAGCAACTAATGTAACGGATAACTTCGTATAGCAT
ACATTATACGAAGTTATAACCATATGTGACGTCTACGGATCCGCATGCACTAGTCCTCACAACATTTCTT
CCCTTTTTTGCGGGAGTTGGGGCAAATAATCCTGACAATGTCCAATGATTATTTTAAAAAGTGCTATGTA
CAATCGCTTTGTATTTGTATAATTGTTATAAAAAATGCATTGTATGTATTTATATTTACATACATAATTA
TTCTACAAAGTGTATTGTACAATCACTTTATATCAACTTTAGATGTATCGTGTTATTAGTGTCAAATCTG
ACTGCGTGCATACTGATTCGATGCCAAAAGTGGATTAATGCCTCCTTGTGCCCCGCGTGTCTCTTGGCAA
CTAGAGCATTATTGTAGAATATTGGGGCACCTAAAATACACTGACAAGCAATCATCCAAAAATATCTAAC
AAAATACTAAACAATAACAGGACGGTCATTTTTCTGATATCTAAAACAAGTTTTTGTTGAAGGGACATTG
TGCAAGACTTTCAAAAACTTATTAAGAATGTTGAACCGTTTACTTTTTTTATTTTAACACGTGATACTAT
AGTATACATAACGATTGGGCGAAAAAATACCGTGACAGTCAATCAAACAATCTAAATTCCCACTTTGCAG
AATCACTTTTGTGATTCCCTTGTATCTTCAACAAGATATAGATAGATGGATAGCATGGAAGTTTTTGTTT
TTTACTTAGAAATGGTAAAACGATGTTTTTTCCCCAGGGTCTTTTCCCCCTATGTAAATTATGTTTCATT
CTTTCAATAAAAAAAAACACAAACTGAAAAAAAACTTATAAGCAAAAAAAAAGGCGTAAATATTTTTTTA
TGAACTCTGTTAAACGGAAACAACAACAACACAGTCGCCAATATATACCTCCCGCGACCAGTGATCATTC
CAGAAAATGTTTTGGGCCGAAATTATATTGCATAATTCCGAAATTGCGAGTCATCATCGTCTGCAATATC
TGGCGCGGGTTAATATGACGTCATGTGCCATAGATACACAATCTATCTTTATTACCCAATAGAAAAGGAT
GAAATAGTCCATGTGACACAGACTGACCAATCGCAAGTCAACACAAAGCACCATATAAAACACACGCAAG
CGTCGCAGTGTCAATAAATTGCATGAGACTTCCGCAGAGGTTGCACTCGAGAAGAACTCGTCCATTTTTT
TCCAGAAAAACTCTAATTTCAAAGTAAGTAGACGAGGTTTTCACATTATTTTAAGGCAGTTATTTCAATG
AAGATGCAGTTTGTAAATGTTTGATTTAAAAAAAGCACTTTTGAAGAAGAATGATGATGAAGAACATAAA
TTGTCAACGACCACATCGTCGTCATTATTCGTGTGCTTTTTTTTTGTTGTAATTTATGTTTGGCTTTCCA
AATGAAGGCAATATAGGAACATTAACAGCATGAACAAAGTCTCATATTTAGTTTGATTGAAAGTTCAAAT
TATAGGGCGTAGAAATCATTGAAATTGTAGGGTGGATACCGTGGATTATTGCGTCGTGTGTGTGCATGAT
AAGATCGTCTGACTCAGACGTCGCGTCTTTTGTTGTGTGGTGTGTGTGGTATGGATGATGATCAATTGTG
ATGTTTGGTGGGGATTTTCATGAACGCTGAATTAAAAGACAATGAGTGGAAATGGCCATGCCAATTTCTG
GTCCATGGATTGTGTGAATGCAATGACAATTTCATTCAATTTTTGTCTGGGCTGCCATGATGAACATGAT
GAAGTCTGAACTGAAGTGTTGTGATTGAAATGACAAAGAATTTTTGTCATGAGAAAGAATGAGGCATGTA
CGGTACGGTAACTTAAAACGTTGATAGCTAGGTGTAGATTTTCTAGATACGTTTGGCAGTAGGCCTAGAT
CTAGAGGCACTTGGCCAATCATGAATAGTCTATGGGAGACAATTTCCCATATTGAAGACTTGCTTTGCAA
AAGAAACGACACCAACAAAGCGTAATTTTTTCCACCCCAAATTTTTTCGCGAAGGTCAGAACAGAAGCCC
ATGGCAAAGGCCTGTTTTGTATGTGCATGGCCATGGATGAAAAAAATATAAATACAAAAGTTGGTGAATT
TTTAAAGATGAAAAGGGGTAATTTTTCATGAGGTATCTGCTTAGGCCCTATCACATTTTTATTTGCTGCC
AAGGTAATTCTTTTGCTGCATGTGTAAAAAAAGGAAATTGGTCTCCCAAACTGGGAGTGGAGACTGTCTC
TGAAATTGGATACCCAAGTTCTTTAATCTTTACAAAATTCTGATATTGAAAATAATCTCTCTCATGGGAG
ATGTTCTCCCATATTGGCTGTGCACCAGTTGGTCGGTGTGCAAAGTCTAGACAATACGTATCCAGGCACT
ATCGCCTATGAATAATGCAATAGCAGTGCAGTTCACAACGGCCTCTCTCCCGATCAGCGCAGATGTTGGG
GAACTAATTTCAACTTTTGTCGTAATTTATGTCAAATAACTGACAGTCGTAACTTAAGACCCTAATCAGC
TAATGTTAATCCTTGACCTGAATTGCAGGCATCTGAAACGGCTGTAATCCAGCTTCGATCTTAATGTCAT
AGTTCAAATTCTCAGTAGATTTAACTGAGCGTGGTGCGTGTTTGGCCATTGCCATAGTTTTTATATGGAC
TGAAGTCAACGACCAAAAGATCTGCTCAAGGCAGCCCAACTGCATTAGCAAGATTTTGGTTGCTATTCAG
TCAATATCAGAACTACGGCAATGGACGAGTGCGGCGATGTCAACCTACATGTAACTGAGAATTCAAACTA
TGACATTGAGAACGAAGCCAAAATACAGCAAATATTGATGTGGTTGAAACTTGGGTCAAGGATCAAATGG
ACAATATTTGGCAAAAAAGATAAATTTTGAGGTGAAATTGTTTCCTGACATTGCCATGTTGGTTGGTGTG
AAACTGCAGCGCAAGACAATGAAGGAAGAGACTTTATAGAGTAAGCTGCCCCGAATTTGACATGTTTTGA
ACCATTTTTTGTTCTTAAGTCTTTTCACATAATGAAAATTGCATTAAAATGATCAATGTTGGTTGAATAT
ATTTAGAATTGCAATGTTGAATTTCTCCATTTTGAATATTTCATAAAAAATCTGCACTGTACCACCATGT
TTTGCTCCCGCCACAGATTTCTTAATTTTAGAGCATTTTATGGCTACCTCATTTCTTAAATCTGAGCAAA
GCTACCGCATGTTATTGAAATATGGCACAGATTCGCATTTTTAAAGGGGATTTTGGTGTTCAAGTCGTGA
CTTGCATGTGGTGGGTGATAATGCCTGTGTATGTCAATGCATGTGGTTCGTGTTGTGTGGATTGACTGAG
CTGACTTGTGGAATAAGTTTGCCATGTTGAATTCCAGGCATGCTACTCTGAATAAAGGTCTTTAGAAAAA
CAGATTCCAATAATGTTTTCATTTTTTTGTCAATTTTCTACAGGTCAGTGCGATCGCATCGATGGCTCAA
GAGTTTGTGAACTGCAAAATCCAGCCTGGGAAGGTGGTTGTGTTCATCAAGCCCACCTGCCCGTACTGCA
GGAGGGCCCAAGAGATCCTCAGTCAATTGCCCATCAAACAAGGGCTTCTGGAATTTGTCGATATCACAGC
CACCAACCACACTAACGAGATTCAAGATTATTTGCAACAGCTCACGGGAGCAAGAACGGTGCCTCGAGTC
TTTATTGGTAAAGATTGTATAGGCGGATGCAGTGATCTAGTCTCTTTGCAACAGAGTGGGGAACTGCTGA
CGCGGCTAAAGCAGATTGGAGCTCTGCAGACTAGTGGTGGTTCAGGTGGTGGTGGTTCAGGTGGTGGTGG
TTCAGGTGGAGGAGGATCAGGAGGAGGAGGATCAGGAGGAGGAGGATCAGGAGGAGAATTCGTGAGCAAG
GGCGAGGAGCTGTTCACCGGGGTGGTGCCCATCCTGGTCGAGCTGGACGGCGACGTAAACGGCCACAAGT
TCAGCGTGTCCGGCGAGGGCGAGGGCGATGCCACCTACGGCAAGCTGACCCTGAAGTTCATCTCCACCAC
CGGCAAGCTGCCCGTGCCCTGGCCCACCCTCGTGACCACCCTGACCTACGGCGTGCAGTGCTTCAGCCGC
TACCCCGACCACATGAAGCAGCACGACTTCTTCAAGTCCGCCATGCCCGAAGGCTACGTCCAGGAGCGCA
CCATCTTCTTCAAGGACGACGGCAACTACAAGACCCGCGCCGAGGTGAAGTTCGAGGGCGACACCCTGGT
GAACCGCATCGAGCTGAAGGGCATCGACTTCAAGGAGGACGGCAACATCCTGGGGCACAAGCTGGAGTAC
AACTACAACTGCCACAACGTCTATATCATGGCCGACAAGCAGAAGAACGGCATCAAGGTGAACTTCAAGA
TCCGCCACAACATCGAGGACGGCAGCGTGCAGCTCGCCGACCACTACCAGCAGAACACCCCCATCGGCGA
CGGCCCCGTGCTGCTGCCCGACAACCACTACCTGAGCACCTGCTCCGCCCTGAGCAAAGACCCCAACGAG
AAGCGCGATCACATGGTCCTGCTGGAGTTCGTGACCGCCGCCGGGATCACTCTCGGCATGGACGAGCTGT
ACAAGTAACTAGAACTATAGTGAGTCGTATTACGTAGATCCAGACATGATAAGATACATTGATGAGTTTG
GACAAACCACAACTAGAATGCAGTGAAAAAAATGCTTTATTTGTGAAATTTGTGATGCTATTGCTTTATT
TGTAACCATTATAAGCTGCAATAAACAAGTTGGCCGCCTTCACGCGTGGTTACCATAACTTCGTATAGGA
TACTTTATACGAAGTTATCCGCGGGGGAAATTAATTAAATTATTGTTTTAAGTATGATAGTAAATCACAT
TACGCCGCGTTCGAATTAATAGTGGTCACTTTTTTCTTATCTCTTAAGCAAACCGTTTGAATAAATTACT
CATATTTTTGTTGTTGTTGGAAATAGAGCAAAACTTTTTTTTTCGTCGTGAAGAGAATAAAATTCTCTTT
GAGACGAAATGCATTGGTATGTGTTATCTTTAGTAGTATTGATAATATAGTGTGTTAAACATTGCGCACT
GCAAAAAAACATGCTGTTCGAATTAATAGTGGTTGGGGCTCGTAGAAGCTGCTAACGTGCTTGGCATAAT
TTATAGAAGCAGGTCAGGCGGAATGGCACTTCCTTATTCCAGATGCGTGCGGATTATGCATGACTGGCCG
TCGTTTTACAACGTCGTGACTGGGAAAACCCTGGCGCTTGTGGTGGATCACAGTTATTGGAGACTTCCTT
GGCCGTACGATGGGTTTTGTTTCAGGTATCTGGCACTTTTCGGGGAAATGTGCGCGGAACCCCTATTTGT
TTATTTTTCTAAATACATTCAAATATGTATCCGCTCATGAGACAATAACCCTGATAAATGCTTCAATAAT
ATTGAAAAAGGAAGAGTATGAGTATTCAACATTTCCGTGTCGCCCTTATTCCCTTTTTTGCGGCATTTTG
CCTTCCTGTTTTTGCTCACCCAGAAACGCTGGTGAAAGTAAAAGATGCTGAAGATCAGTTGGGTGCACGA
GTGGGTTACATCGAACTGGATCTCAACAGCGGTAAGATCCTTGAGAGTTTTCGCCCCGAAGAACGTTTTC
CAATGATGAGCACTTTTAAAGTTCTGCTATGTGGCGCGGTATTATCCCGTATTGACGCCGGGCAAGAGCA
ACTCGGTCGCCGCATACACTATTCTCAGAATGACTTGGTTGAGTACTCACCAGTCACAGAAAAGCATCTT
ACGGATGGCATGACAGTAAGAGAATTATGCAGTGCTGCCATAACCATGAGTGATAACACTGCGGCCAACT
TACTTCTGACAACGATCGGAGGACCGAAGGAGCTAACCGCTTTTTTGCACAACATGGGGGATCATGTAAC
TCGCCTTGATCGTTGGGAACCGGAGCTGAATGAAGCCATACCAAACGACGAGCGTGACACCACGATGCCT
GTAGCAATGGCAACAACGTTGCGCAAACTATTAACTGGCGAACTACTTACTCTAGCTTCCCGGCAACAAT
TAATAGACTGGATGGAGGCGGATAAAGTTGCAGGACCACTTCTGCGCTCGGCCCTTCCGGCTGGCTGGTT
TATTGCTGATAAATCTGGAGCCGGTGAGCGTGGCTCTCGCGGTATCATTGCAGCACTGGGGCCAGATGGT
AAGCCCTCCCGTATCGTAGTTATCTACACGACGGGGAGTCAGGCAACTATGGATGAACGAAATAGACAGA
TCGCTGAGATAGGTGCCTCACTGATTAAGCATTGGTAACTGTCAGACCAAGTTTACTCATATATACTTTA
GATTGATTTAAAACTTCATTTTTAATTTAAAAGGATCTAGGTGAAGATCCTTGAATTGCCATTATCAACA
AGTTTGTACAAAAAAGCAGGCTCCGAATTGGTATCACGAGGACGATTTGAAGCCCCCTACCCATTTACGC
TGACTTGACGGGACGGCGGCTTTGTTGAATAGAGCGTCAGACCCCGTAGAAAAGATCAAAGGATCTTC
Features (pLannotate 1.2.2; 11 found; start..end, strand, type, name):
      1..589     +  rep_origin     ori: high-copy-number ColE1/pMB1/pBR322/pUC origin of replication
   1174..1207    +  protein_bind   loxP: Cre-mediated recombination occurs in the 8-bp core sequence (GCATACAT). Cre recombinase
   4682..4999    +  CDS            GLRX: GLRX1_HUMAN - Also known as GRX. Experimental evidence at protein level: Swiss-Prot protein existence level 1. Has a glutathione-disulfide oxidoreductase activity in the presence of NADPH and glutathione reductase. Reduces low molecular weight disulfides and proteins. From Homo sapiens (Human).
   5102..5818    +  CDS            EGFP: the original enhanced GFP (Yang et al., 1996) mammalian codon-optimized
   5825..5842    -  promoter       T7 promoter (fragment): promoter for bacteriophage T7 RNA polymerase
   5847..5981    -  polyA_signal   SV40 poly(A) signal: SV40 polyadenylation signal
   6005..6038    +  protein_bind   lox2272: Cre-mediated recombination occurs in the 8-bp core sequence (GGATACTT). lox2272 sites are compatible with each other, but incompatible with loxP or loxN sites (Lee and Saito, 1988). Cre recombinase
   6433..6476    +  CDS            lacZα (fragment): LacZα fragment of β-galactosidase; lacZ fragment
   6563..6667    +  promoter       AmpR promoter: bla
   6668..7528    +  CDS            AmpR: β-lactamase; bla; confers resistance to ampicillin, carbenicillin, and related antibiotics
   7628..7652    +  protein_bind   attB1: mutant version of attB; recombination site for the Gateway® BP reaction BP Clonase™
