[The description below was written by a language model from this plasmid's Addgene catalogue record and pLannotate feature annotations shown in this document.]
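Description:
LvPolyubiquitin-GRX1-roGFP2-minos-lox-ITR is a 7,768 bp transgenesis and expression plasmid for sea urchins, built by Gibson assembly in a pTwist synthetic-biology backbone. It is maintained in E. coli as a high-copy plasmid through a ColE1/pUC-type origin and is selected with ampicillin via the bla (AmpR) gene and its own promoter. Short lacZα, T7 promoter and attB1 matches in the annotation appear to be backbone remnants rather than functional parts of the design.

The payload is a polyubiquitin promoter driving GRX1-roGFP2, a genetically encoded sensor of the glutathione redox state. The feature table shows human glutaredoxin-1 (GLRX) upstream of a GFP-family coding sequence, separated by a gap consistent with a linker. The automated tool labels this sequence EGFP, but the catalogue identifies it as the redox-sensitive variant roGFP2. Fusing glutaredoxin to roGFP2 couples the fluorescent protein's disulfide state to the glutathione redox couple, which allows ratiometric imaging of glutathione oxidation in living cells. The sensor sequence was derived from an earlier cytosolic Grx1-roGFP2 fly expression plasmid. An SV40 polyadenylation signal lies just after the coding sequence, although it is annotated on the opposite strand.

The promoter itself is not annotated, but it presumably lies in the large unannotated stretch upstream of GLRX. The "Lv" prefix suggests a Lytechinus variegatus origin, though the record does not state this. A loxP site upstream and a heterospecific lox2272 site downstream bracket the cassette. Because these two sites do not recombine with each other, they could support Cre-mediated cassette exchange, but this use is not spelled out in the record. According to the catalogue, the cassette is flanked by inverted terminal repeats recognised by Minos transposase for genomic integration. These repeats were not detected by the annotation tool.
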