Addgene plasmid #247292: LvPolyubiquitin-GRX1-roGFP2-minos-lox-ITR
Purpose: Polyubiquitin promoter driving expression of glutathione biosensor GRX1-roGFP2. Flanked by ITRs compatible with minos-mediated transgenesis
Depositing lab: Amro Hamdoun. Depositing organization: University of California, San Diego (UCSD).
Backbone
  Vector backbone: pTwist
  Backbone size w/o insert (bp): 2971
  Total vector size (bp): 7768
  Vector type: Synthetic Biology ; Sea urchin expression
Growth in bacteria
  Bacterial resistance: Ampicillin, 100 μg/mL
  Growth temperature: 37°C
  Growth strain: DH5alpha
  Copy number: High Copy
Gene/Insert
  Gene/Insert name: GRX1-roGFP2
  Species: Synthetic
  Insert size (bp): 1137
  Promoter: Polyubiquitin
  Cloning method: Gibson Cloning
  Sequencing primers: 5′ GCTACCTTAATCTCAAGAAGAGCAAAACAAAAGC; 3′ CTTAAAACAATAATTTAATTAATTTCCCCCGCGG
Resource information
  A portion of this plasmid was derived from a plasmid made by: GRX1-roGFP2 is derived from pUAST cyto Grx1-roGFP2 (Addgene plasmid #64994 by Tobias Dick).
Terms and licenses: Academic/Nonprofit Terms; Industry Terms: Not Available to Industry
How to cite: LvPolyubiquitin-GRX1-roGFP2-minos-lox-ITR was a gift from Amro Hamdoun (Addgene plasmid # 247292 ; http://n2t.net/addgene:247292 ; RRID:Addgene_247292)
